>Addgene plasmid #111436 | pV1382 | addgene full sequence | sequence record 212593 | Addgene NGS Result
GAATTCGCGCGTTTCGGTGATGACGGTGAAAACCTCTGACACATGCAGCTCCCGGAGATCTCGGTCACAG
CTTGTCTGTAAGCGGATGCCGGGAGCAGACAAGCCCGTCAGGGCGCGTCAGCGGGTGTTGGCGGGTGTCG
GGGCTGGCTTAACTATGCGGCATCAGAGCAGATTGTACCGAGAGTGCACCATACCACCTTTTCAATTCAT
CATTTTTTTTTTATTCTTTTTTTTGATTTCGGTTTCCTTGAAATTTTTTTGATTCGGTAATCTCCGAACA
GAAGGAAGAACGAAGGAAGGAGCACAGACTTAGATTGGTATATATACGCATATGTAGTGTTGAAGAAACA
TGAAATTGCCCAGTATTCTTAACCCAACTGCACAGAACAAAAACCTGCAGGAAACGAAGATAAATCATGT
CGAAAGCTACATATAAGGAACGTGCTGCTACTCATCCTAGTCCTGTTGCTGCCAAGCTATTTAATATCAT
GCACGAAAAGCAAACAAACTTGTGTGCTTCATTGGATGTTCGTACCACCAAGGAATTACTGGAGTTAGTT
GAAGCATTAGGTCCCAAAATTTGTTTACTAAAAACACATGTGGATATCTTGACTGATTTTTCCATGGAGG
GCACAGTTAAGCCGCTAAAGGCATTATCCGCCAAGTACAATTTTTTACTCTTCGAAGACAGAAAATTTGC
TGACATTGGTAATACAGTCAAATTGCAGTACTCTGCGGGTGTATACAGAATAGCAGAATGGGCAGACATT
ACGAATGCACACGGTGTGGTGGGCCCAGGTATTGTTAGCGGTTTGAAGCAGGCGGCAGAAGAAGTAACAA
AGGAACCTAGAGGCCTTTTGATGTTAGCAGAATTGTCATGCAAGGGCTCCCTATCTACTGGAGAATATAC
TAAGGGTACTGTTGACATTGCGAAGAGCGACAAAGATTTTGTTATCGGCTTTATTGCTCAAAGAGACATG
GGTGGAAGAGATGAAGGTTACGATTGGTTGATTATGACACCCGGTGTGGGTTTAGATGACAAGGGTGATG
CATTGGGTCAACAGTATAGAACCGTGGATGATGTGGTCTCTACAGGATCTGACATTATTATTGTTGGAAG
AGGACTATTTGCAAAGGGAAGGGATGCTAAGGTAGAGGGTGAACGTTACAGAAAAGCAGGCTGGGAAGCA
TATTTGAGAAGATGCGGCCAGCAAAACTAAAAAACTGTATTATAAGTAAATGCATGTATACTAAACTCAC
AAATTAGAGCTTCAATTTAATTATATCAGTTATTACCCTATGCGGTGTGAAATACCGCACAGATGCGTAA
GGAGAAAATACCGCATCAGGAAATTGTAAGCGTTAATATTTTGTTAAAATTCGCGTTAAATTTTTGTTAA
ATCAGCTCATTTTTTAACCAATAGGCCGAAATCGGCAAAATCCCTTATAAATCAAAAGAATAGACCGAGA
TAGGGT
[37 nt withheld, positions 1477-1513]
AAAGAACGTGGACTCCAACGTCAAAGG
[49 nt withheld, positions 1541-1589]
T
[91 nt withheld, positions 1591-1681]
G
[124 nt withheld, positions 1683-1806]
CCATTCGCCATTCAGGCTGCGCAACTGTTGGGAAGGGCGATCGGTGCGGGCCTCTTCGCTATTACGCCAG
CTGGCGAAAGGGGGATGTGCTGCAAGGCGATTAAGTTGGGTAACGCCAGGGTTTTCCCAGTCACGACGTT
GTAAAACGACGGCCAGTGAGCGCGCGTAATACGACTCACTATAGGGCGAATTGGGTACCTGCCACTACTA
CCACTGGGAGTTTCGTTCTTCTCGATACTATTAGCTTTACTTCCTGCACTAGCAGTGGTTGGATCAACAG
AATCTTCATAATCATCAAAATCGTCTTTTGAAGACCCCCCGTTTGATGTATGGCCCTGTCTTTTCATCAA
ACTTTTTATATAGTTGACTGAACTGAGGCTAAATATGTGATCATCTTCACTATAGACAATCTTTCTCTTA
TTTGCACCACCGCCACCACCAGTCTTTGAGAAATTCTCAAAACCTTTTACGATATTACCAAGCGGGCTCT
CTTCGAAATAATCTATCTCTTTTTGATATATCGAATCCTCTAGCGTGGTTAGCTTTCTAGTTAGTTCTTG
CTTCTTAAGAATTTGCTGGATTAGTTTATTTTTCAATTCAACGTATTTCTCAGAGTCATCTTTAGATTTT
GATGAAGATGTGCGTTCATTCGCTATATCCTTCTTGGTCGTGTCTTTTCGATCCTCCTTGGCTGGCACTG
AACTCGTCTTTTTTGGCGTTGCTGTTCCAGACAGACTTATCTCATTAGATTTGGAACTTGTGGGTTTAAC
ATCATTTGCATCTTTAGTAGACATGATTGTGTAATACCGTGATTGTTTGTTTTGAAAGGTCTGTCATATT
TCTATCAATTTCAAAACAAAATGTTCATCAGAAAAAAGCCAAAAATGTCTCTTCTAGCTTCTTAGTGGTG
TCGCAAAATACACAATGTCGCTCAACAATCCACATTCCCGGCGCATAGCTCAAATCACATGACTACAGCT
AACAATTACACAAAAAAATTCTCTTTTCGATGTAGCAACTATCTTCAACTAAAACATTTTCTCCTTCGGC
CCATGATTGTCCTCCGGGTCGACAGCAAGCCGTTACAATTGAGATGGAAAGCGACCTACCTTCACTCGAT
AAGGTGCTTAATTGTACTTCATATAAATCTGGCCCGGATCTAAACAAATGAGTTCCATTAAGCCGTGGGT
TCTCAATTAGGGTTTTTGTTTTTGATTTAGAAAAAAGAGATCAAGATTTGTTTACAGGTGATGCCTTTTT
TTAGAACTTATGCGTTGCAAAAGTTGACTAACGATTTCTATAAGGTGATCCACACTAATTATACAAACGT
ACAAACAGACATACTTTTCCTGCGTTCACCTGATGTTGGCCAGATTTCTCTCTTCATTGCATAGAACATA
ACCACACTAGGGCAACAGAAAAAAAAAAAAAAAGTGCATCGGGAAGTTGTGTTCCATTCATTATATGTCT
ACTACTGCATATGAGTAGCCCACCCACCACCACCATAGTAAGTTTTTGTGTATGCGCGCCGTCAGGTTAT
TTCATTTCTGAATTTTTCAACCACCTTACTCCCTTTATTGTTGATTGACAATTTTGCTCACAGTAAGATC
TTTTAGACTCCAATTAATATAAAATAAGTCTGATTTTCCAATTCCTGTTTTTTCTTTTTTTTTCTGTTTC
TATTTCTTTCCTTTTCTCCCTTTTTTTTAATTCTTCATTCAATCAACAATTGATAATTCAGGAATATTAC
AACAACCATGGCCCCCACAAGTGATCCCCCACACACACCATAGCTTCAAAATGTTTCTACTCCTTTTTTA
CTCTTCCAGATTTTCTCGGACTCCGCGCATCGCCGTACCACTTCAAAACACCCAAGCACAGCATACTAAA
TTTCCCCTCTTTCTTCCTCTAGGGTGTCGTTAATTACCCGTACTAAAGGTTTGGAAAAGAAAAAAGAGAC
CGCCTCGTTTCTTTTTCTTCGTCGAAAAAGGCAATAAAAATTTTTATCACGTTTCTTTTTCTTGAAAATT
TTTTTTTTGATTTTTTTCTCTTTCGATGACCTCCCATTGATATTTAAGTTAATAAACGGTCTTCAATTTC
TCAAGTTTCAGTTTCATTTTTCTTGTTCTATTACAACTTTTTTTACTTCTTGCTCATTAGAAAGAAAGCA
TAGCAATCTAATCTAAGTTTTAATTACAAACCTGGGATGGATAAAAAGTATAGTATTGGTTTAGATATTG
GTACTAACTCTGTGGGTTGGGCAGTTATCACTGACGAATATAAAGTTCCATCAAAGAAATTTAAGGTGTT
AGGTAACACTGACAGACACTCAATAAAAAAGAATCTTATCGGTGCTCTTTTGTTCGACTCCGGTGAAACT
GCCGAGGCTACACGTTTAAAAAGAACAGCAAGAAGAAGATATACCCGTAGAAAAAATAGAATATGTTATT
TACAAGAAATCTTTTCTAATGAAATGGCTAAAGTTGATGATTCCTTTTTCCATAGATTGGAAGAGTCATT
TTTGGTTGAAGAAGACAAAAAGCATGAGAGACATCCAATCTTTGGGAATATAGTTGATGAAGTGGCTTAC
CATGAAAAATATCCTACCATTTATCATTTAAGAAAGAAATTGGTAGATTCAACTGATAAAGCTGACCTTA
GATTAATCTATTTAGCACTTGCCCATATGATTAAATTTAGAGGTCATTTTTTGATTGAAGGTGATTTGAA
CCCAGATAATTCTGACGTGGATAAATTATTTATTCAATTAGTCCAAACCTACAACCAATTATTTGAGGAA
AATCCAATTAATGCTAGTGGTGTCGATGCCAAAGCTATATTATCAGCCAGATTATCAAAATCTAGACGTT
TGGAAAATTTGATTGCCCAATTGCCAGGAGAAAAAAAGAATGGATTATTTGGAAACTTGATCGCATTATC
ATTGGGTTTGACACCAAATTTTAAATCTAATTTTGATTTAGCTGAAGATGCTAAATTACAATTATCAAAA
GACACCTATGACGACGATTTGGACAATTTACTTGCTCAAATTGGTGATCAATATGCAGATTTGTTCTTAG
CTGCTAAAAACTTATCTGATGCTATTTTGTTGTCTGATATTTTGAGAGTGAACACAGAAATAACCAAAGC
TCCATTATCAGCATCTATGATCAAACGTTATGATGAACACCATCAGGATTTGACTTTATTGAAAGCTTTG
GTGAGACAACAATTGCCAGAGAAGTATAAAGAAATCTTTTTCGATCAATCTAAAAACGGGTATGCAGGTT
ATATTGATGGGGGTGCCTCCCAAGAGGAATTTTACAAATTTATAAAACCTATTTTAGAAAAGATGGATGG
GACTGAGGAACTTTTGGTCAAATTGAACAGAGAAGATTTGTTACGTAAACAGAGAACTTTTGATAATGGT
AGTATACCTCACCAAATTCATTTGGGTGAGTTGCATGCAATTTTAAGAAGACAAGAAGATTTTTATCCAT
TTTTAAAAGATAATAGAGAAAAAATCGAGAAAATTTTAACCTTTAGAATTCCATACTATGTTGGGCCTTT
GGCTAGAGGTAATTCAAGATTTGCCTGGATGACACGTAAATCAGAAGAAACTATTACCCCTTGGAATTTT
GAAGAGGTTGTTGATAAAGGAGCATCAGCACAGAGTTTTATTGAAAGAATGACCAATTTCGATAAAAACT
TACCAAATGAAAAAGTTTTACCAAAACATTCCTTGTTATACGAATATTTTACTGTTTACAATGAACTTAC
AAAGGTTAAATATGTTACTGAAGGTATGCGTAAGCCAGCCTTTTTATCTGGAGAACAGAAAAAGGCAATA
GTTGATTTATTGTTTAAAACAAATAGAAAAGTTACTGTTAAACAATTAAAAGAAGATTACTTTAAGAAAA
TTGAATGTTTTGATTCAGTTGAAATCAGTGGTGTTGAAGACAGATTTAATGCTAGTTTAGGAACTTACCA
TGATTTACTTAAAATTATCAAAGATAAAGATTTCTTGGATAACGAAGAAAATGAAGACATTTTAGAAGAC
ATTGTTTTAACCTTAACTTTATTCGAAGATAGAGAGATGATTGAAGAACGTTTGAAGACTTATGCACATT
TGTTTGACGATAAAGTGATGAAACAGTTGAAAAGAAGACGTTATACTGGATGGGGTAGATTGTCTCGTAA
ATTGATCAATGGAATTAGAGATAAACAAAGTGGTAAAACTATCTTGGACTTTTTGAAATCTGACGGATTT
GCTAATAGAAATTTCATGCAATTGATCCACGACGATAGTTTGACATTTAAAGAAGACATCCAAAAGGCCC
AAGTGAGTGGGCAAGGTGATTCATTACATGAACATATTGCAAATTTAGCCGGATCTCCTGCTATTAAGAA
AGGGATATTACAAACTGTTAAAGTTGTGGATGAATTAGTGAAAGTAATGGGAAGACATAAACCTGAAAAC
ATTGTCATTGAGATGGCAAGAGAAAATCAAACTACACAAAAAGGACAGAAAAATAGTAGAGAACGTATGA
AAAGAATAGAAGAGGGTATTAAAGAATTGGGTAGTCAAATATTGAAAGAACACCCAGTGGAAAATACCCA
GTTGCAAAATGAAAAATTATATCTTTACTACCTTCAAAATGGACGTGATATGTATGTTGATCAGGAATTA
GATATAAATAGACTTTCAGATTATGATGTAGATCATATAGTTCCACAATCTTTCTTGAAAGATGATTCCA
TAGACAATAAAGTATTAACTAGAAGTGATAAAAATAGAGGTAAAAGTGATAATGTCCCAAGTGAGGAAGT
CGTCAAAAAGATGAAAAATTACTGGCGTCAACTTTTGAATGCTAAATTAATTACTCAAAGAAAATTTGAT
AATTTGACTAAAGCAGAAAGAGGTGGGCTTTCTGAATTAGATAAAGCCGGGTTCATTAAAAGACAATTGG
TCGAAACTAGACAAATTACTAAACATGTTGCCCAAATTTTAGATTCCCGTATGAACACTAAGTATGACGA
AAATGATAAGTTAATACGTGAGGTTAAAGTCATTACTTTAAAATCAAAACTTGTCTCTGATTTCAGAAAG
GATTTCCAATTCTATAAAGTTAGAGAAATTAATAATTATCATCATGCTCATGATGCATATTTGAATGCTG
TAGTTGGAACTGCTTTAATCAAGAAATACCCTAAATTAGAATCTGAATTTGTATATGGTGATTACAAAGT
CTATGATGTTAGAAAGATGATTGCTAAATCAGAACAAGAAATTGGTAAAGCTACAGCTAAATACTTCTTT
TACTCTAACATTATGAATTTCTTTAAAACAGAAATTACTTTGGCAAACGGTGAAATTAGAAAAAGACCTC
TTATTGAAACAAATGGTGAGACTGGAGAGATAGTTTGGGACAAAGGGCGTGATTTCGCTACTGTTAGAAA
AGTTTTATCAATGCCACAAGTTAACATTGTAAAGAAAACAGAGGTTCAAACTGGTGGTTTCTCAAAAGAA
AGTATTTTGCCTAAAAGAAATAGTGATAAATTGATTGCCAGAAAAAAGGATTGGGATCCAAAGAAATATG
GTGGTTTCGACTCACCAACCGTAGCCTATTCTGTTTTGGTTGTGGCAAAGGTTGAAAAGGGTAAAAGTAA
AAAGCTTAAATCAGTAAAAGAACTTTTGGGTATTACAATAATGGAAAGAAGTTCCTTTGAAAAGAACCCT
ATTGATTTTTTGGAAGCTAAAGGTTATAAGGAAGTAAAGAAGGACTTAATAATCAAATTGCCTAAATATT
CTTTATTTGAATTAGAAAATGGGAGAAAAAGAATGTTGGCTTCTGCTGGAGAATTGCAAAAGGGTAATGA
ATTAGCATTGCCTTCCAAATATGTTAACTTCTTGTATTTAGCTTCACACTATGAAAAGTTGAAAGGGTCA
CCAGAAGATAACGAGCAAAAACAATTATTTGTTGAACAACACAAACACTACTTAGATGAGATTATAGAAC
AAATTAGTGAATTCAGTAAAAGAGTGATATTAGCTGATGCAAATTTAGATAAAGTTTTGTCAGCCTATAA
CAAACATAGAGATAAGCCAATTAGAGAACAAGCAGAAAACATTATTCACTTATTTACCCTTACCAATTTA
GGAGCACCTGCTGCTTTCAAGTATTTTGATACAACAATTGATCGTAAAAGATATACCTCAACAAAAGAAG
TCTTAGACGCCACCTTAATTCATCAATCAATCACTGGATTGTATGAGACAAGAATTGATTTGTCTCAATT
GGGTGGTGATGAAGGGGCTGATCCTAAGAAGAAAAGAAAAGTTGATCCAAAGAAAAAGCGTAAGGTGGAT
CCTAAGAAAAAGAGAAAGGTTGACTACAAAGACCATGACGGTGATTATAAAGATCATGACATCGACTACA
AGGATGACGATGACAAGTGATAATGACTGCAGAGATCCATCGACCTGCCGCCAAGCTAATTCCGGGCGAA
TTTCTGTCGAGTCATGTAATTAGTTATGTCACGCTTACATTCACGCCCTCCCCCCACATCCGCTCTAACC
GAAAAGGAAGGAGTTAGACAACCTGAAGTCTAGGTCCCTATTTATTTTTTTATAGTTATGTTAGTATTAA
GAACGTTATTTATATTTCAAATTTTTCTTTTTTTTCTTGGCGGCGTTAGTATCAAATCGACAGCAGTATA
GCGACCAGCATTCACATACGATTGACGCATGATATTACTTTCTGCGCACTTAACTTCGCATCTGGGCAGA
TGATGTCGAGGCGAAAAAAAATATAAATCACGCTAACATTTGATTAAAATAGAACAACTACAATATAAAA
AAACTATACAAATGACAAGTTCTTGAAAACAAGAATCTTTTTATTGTCAGTACTGACTCGAGTTATTATG
GACATGGCATAGACATATACAAAGCTTGTTCACCATCGGAAGCAGTACCATCGTATAAAGCAGTATCCAA
ACCACACAAAGTGAAACCCATTCTTCTATAAGCATGAATAGCTGGAGCATTAACATTGGTAACTTCCAAC
CACAAATGACCAGCACCTCTTTCTCTGGCGAATTCAGTAGCCAAACCCATCAAAGCTCTACCAACACCAT
GACCTCTATGTTCTGGAGCAACTTCAATATCTTCAACAGTCAATCTTCTGTTCCAACCAGAATAAGAAAC
AACAACGAAACCAGCCAAATCACCATCATCACCATAAGCAACGAAAGTTCTAGAATCTGGATCACCATCT
TCACCAGCATCGGATTCATCATCGGATTCATCATCTGGGAAAACCTTAGTCAATGGTGGATCAACTGGAA
CTTCTCTCAAAGTGAAACCATCACCAGTAGCAGTAACTCTAAAAACAGTATCGGTAGTGAAAGAACCATC
CAAAGCTTCAATAGCTTCAGCATCACCTGGAACAGAAGTTCTGTATCTATAAGCAGTATCATCCAAAGTA
GTAGACATAATTGTAGGATCCGGTTGTTTATGTTCGGATGTGATGTGAGAACTGTATCCTAGCAAGATTT
TAAAAGGAAGTATATGAAAGAAGAACCTCAGTGGCAAATCCTAACCTTTTATATTTCTCTACAGGGGCGC
GGCGTGGGGACAATTCAACGCGTCTGTGAGGGGAGCGTTTCCCTGCTCGCAGGTCTGCAGCGAGGAGCCG
TAATTTTTGCTTCGCGCCGTGCGGCCATCAAAATGTATGGATGCAAATGATTATACATGGGGATGTATGG
GCTAAATGTACGGGCGACAGTCACATCATGCCCCTGAGCTGCGCACGTCAAGACTGTCAAGGAGGGTATT
CTGGGCCTCCATGTCGCTGGCCGGGTGACCCGGCGGGGACGAGGCAAGCTTGATGCGGCCGCTCTTTGAA
AAGATAATGTATGATTTTGCTTTCACTCATATTTATACAGAAACTTGATGTTTTCTTTCGAGTATATACA
AGGTGATTACATGTACGTTTGAAGTACAACTCTAGATTTTGTAGTGCCCTCTTGGGCTAGCGGTAAAGGT
GCGCATTTTTTCACACCCTACAATGTTCTGTTCAAAAGATTTTGGTCAAACGCTGTAGAAGTGAAAGTTG
GTGCGCATGTTTCGGCGTTCGAAACTTCTCCGCAGTGAAAGATAAATGATCGGAGACGGAATTCCGTCTC
GTTTTAGAGCTAGAAATAGCAAGTTAAAATAAGGCTAGTCCGTTATCAACTTGAAAAAGTGGCACCGAGT
CGGTGCTTTTTTTCTCGAGTTTTTTTATCGAGTGTTTAAGGATAATGATAACTGAAGAGAAGAATTAGTT
TTGCCGCCACCGCGGGTTTGCCTCTGATTAAATAAAAAAAAGCTGGTGCTTTTTTTTCTTTTATAGGAAC
ATCTTGAATATATGAACTAATTAAATGATAATTTTTTACCCATCTTTACTCTTAATCACTGAGCTGCAGT
CAAAGAAAAAGGGATACAGCACCTGGTGAAGAGATGAACGGAGACTAACTTAGACGCGTTGATTCTTTTC
AATTGCACATTTTATTAATCGATGCTAACGTCTATTTACATATATTCTTTAGAGATATTATCTAGGGCTT
CAAATAATCTCTGGACAGCAATAAAAGTCTCTTCAAAAGTATTGTATAACGGCAATGGGGCTAATCTGAT
TACATCTGGTCTTCTTTCGTCACAGATTATAGCATGATCATGCAAGTACGCATTAACTCGTTCCATGACG
TTCTTGCCCTTTTCATCGAAATGCGGTTGAAACATAATGGACAATTGACATCCTCTTTCAGCTGGATTCA
AAGGAGTTAAAATTTTAAACCCAAATTTGGAGTTTGATGTACTGGATTGTGGTATGTAATACTTGGAATT
CGTCAATAGATCCTGTAAAAATTGAGTCAAAGCAACACTTTTTTCACGAAGTTTAGATACTCCACCCACT
TTAGCATACACTTCCAATGACGACTTCACAGCAACAACATCAAGAACAGAAGGATTTGACTGTCTGTAAG
AAAGAGCCGAGTTTATTGGATCAAACTCTTCTAACATTTTGAATCGTTCTTGGGAGTTATTGCCCCACCA
ACCAGCTAGTCTAGGAACGAAACTGCTCTTCTTGTTCTCTATAGTGTATTTTTCATGCACAAAAATTCCA
CCTATGGCTCCAGGTCCCGAGTTTAAATATTTGTAGGAACACCAAGCAGCAAAATCTACTCCCCAATCAT
GTAAATTTAATGGAACATTCCCAACTGCATGGGCAAGATCCCACCCAACTTTAATTTGTTGGCTCTTTTC
CTTAGCGTATTTAGTTATTTCCTCTATCTTGAAAAATTGACCAGTGTAGTATTGGATACCAGGAAAACAC
ACTAGAGCCAATTCATCCAGGTTCTCATCTATAGCCTTGATTATTCTTTCTGTTTTAATATAAGTTTCAC
CAGGTTGAACTTCCAATTGAATCAAATGTTTCTCGTCGTATCCGAACAATTTAACAATGTTCAAAAATGC
ATAGTAGTCAGAAGGAAATGCTTGTTTTTCAAATAAAATTTTGGTTCTTTTCCCCTCAGGTTTGTAAAAA
TGGATCAACAATGCATTCAAGTTTGCTGTTAAAGAACCCATAACTGCAACTTCGTTTTCCTTTGCACCAA
CAATGGGGGCTATTAATGGTAATAAGGGTAAATCGATGTCTACCCACGGTGTTAACAGTTTGTCAGGATG
ATTGAAATGAGACTCAACCCCTCGTTCAACCCATGCATTCAATTCATCATTGATAGCTTTCTTTGTATTC
TTAGGCATCAACCCAAGAGAGTTTCCACATAAATAAATAGACTCAGTTGATGACTCATATTTATTATTTT
TGATACCTAATGATCCAAAAGTTGGTATGGCAAACTCATTTTTAAAAGTTGGGAACTTTTTGTCCAATTT
CTTTGCCTCGGCTAATGACATCTGATAATAAAATGGGGTTGGAGTAGTTGGTGGTATAACCGGAGAGATA
GAATTGAAGAAAAAAATCGGAAACAACAAAAAAAGTTGATACCCAGTATTATGTGGGAGATAATTGCGAA
TGGTGGAAAAAAAAAAGACGCCTTTGGGCCTCAACAACAATTCTAACAGCTTGAGAGCTTTACAATCGAG
AAACTATGATTCATTCCGTTTTAATATGTATGTACTTAGTAAACTCGTGAATTTTATTTGTGGTCTACTT
TAGTACTAACATAATCATTGGATAGTCAATAATGATGGTCTTCCGAGACTAATGAAATTCTATACCAAAG
TCGATATTCCAACACAGAAATTGCTCTTGCAACAAGTGCACCTGTTGATATCTACTAGATCAGCACAAGA
GTGTTCGGAGCTCCAGCTTTTGTTCCCTTTAGTGAGGGTTAATTGCGCGCTTGGCGTAATCATGGTCATA
GCTGTTTCCTGTGTGAAATTGTTATCCGCTCACAATTCCACACAACATACGAGCCGGAAGCATAAAGTGT
AAAGCCTGGGGTGCCTAATGAGTGAGCTAACTCACATTAATTGCGTTGCGCTCACTGCCCGCTTTCCAGT
CGGGAAACCTGTCGTGCCAGCTGCATTAATGAATCGGCCAACGCGCGGGGAGAGGCGGTTTGCGTATTGG
GCGCTCTTCCGCTTCCTCGCTCACTGACTCGCTGCGCTCGGTCGTTCGGCTGCGGCGAGCGGTATCAGCT
CACTCAAAGGCGGTAATACGGTTATCCACAGAATCAGGGGATAACGCAGGAAAGAACATGTGAGCAAAAG
GCCAGCAAAAGGCCAGGAACCGTAAAAAGGCCGCGTTGCTGGCGTTTTTCCATAGGCTCCGCCCCCCTGA
CGAGCATCACAAAAATCGACGCTCAAGTCAGAGGTGGCGAAACCCGACAGGACTATAAAGATACCAGGCG
TTTCCCCCTGGAAGCTCCCTCGTGCGCTCTCCTGTTCCGACCCTGCCGCTTACCGGATACCTGTCCGCCT
TTCTCCCTTCGGGAAGCGTGGCGCTTTCTCATAGCTCACGCTGTAGGTATCTCAGTTCGGTGTAGGTCGT
TCGCTCCAAGCTGGGCTGTGTGCACGAACCCCCCGTTCAGCCCGACCGCTGCGCCTTATCCGGTAACTAT
CGTCTTGAGTCCAACCCGGTAAGACACGACTTATCGCCACTGGCAGCAGCCACTGGTAACAGGATTAGCA
GAGCGAGGTATGTAGGCGGTGCTACAGAGTTCTTGAAGTGGTGGCCTAACTACGGCTACACTAGAAGAAC
AGTATTTGGTATCTGCGCTCTGCTGAAGCCAGTTACCTTCGGAAAAAGAGTTGGTAGCTCTTGATCCGGC
AAACAAACCACCGCTGGTAGCGGTGGTTTTTTTGTTTGCAAGCAGCAGATTACGCGCAGAAAAAAAGGAT
CTCAAGAAGATCCTTTGATCTTTTCTACGGGGTCTGACGCTCAGTGGAACGAAAACTCACGTTAAGGGAT
TTTGGTCATGAGATTATCAAAAAGGATCTTCACCTAGATCCTTTTAAATTAAAAATGAAGTTTTAAATCA
ATCTAAAGTATATATGAGTAAACTTGGTCTGACAGTTACCAATGCTTAATCAGTGAGGCACCTATCTCAG
CGATCTGTCTATTTCGTTCATCCATAGTTGCCTGACTCCCCGTCGTGTAGATAACTACGATACGGGAGGG
CTTACCATCTGGCCCCAGTGCTGCAATGATACCGCGAGACCCACGCTCACCGGCTCCAGATTTATCAGCA
ATAAACCAGCCAGCCGGAAGGGCCGAGCGCAGAAGTGGTCCTGCAACTTTATCCGCCTCCATCCAGTCTA
TTAATTGTTGCCGGGAAGCTAGAGTAAGTAGTTCGCCAGTTAATAGTTTGCGCAACGTTGTTGCCATTGC
TACAGGCATCGTGGTGTCACGCTCGTCGTTTGGTATGGCTTCATTCAGCTCCGGTTCCCAACGATCAAGG
CGAGTTACATGATCCCCCATGTTGTGCAAAAAAGCGGTTAGCTCCTTCGGTCCTCCGATCGTTGTCAGAA
GTAAGTTGGCCGCAGTGTTATCACTCATGGTTATGGCAGCACTGCATAATTCTCTTACTGTCATGCCATC
CGTAAGATGCTTTTCTGTGACTGGTGAGTACTCAACCAAGTCATTCTGAGAATAGTGTATGCGGCGACCG
AGTTGCTCTTGCCCGGCGTCAATACGGGATAATACCGCGCCACATAGCAGAACTTTAAAAGTGCTCATCA
TTGGAAAACGTTCTTCGGGGCGAAAACTCTCAAGGATCTTACCGCTGTTGAGATCCAGTTCGATGTAACC
CACTCGTGCACCCAACTGATCTTCAGCATCTTTTACTTTCACCAGCGTTTCTGGGTGAGCAAAAACAGGA
AGGCAAAATGCCGCAAAAAAGGGAATAAGGGCGACACGGAAATGTTGAATACTCATACTCTTCCTTTTTC
AATATTATTGAAGCATTTATCAGGGTTATTGTCTCATGAGCGGATACATATTTGAATGTATTTAGAAAAA
TAAACAAATAGGGGTTCCGCGCACATTTCCCCGAAAAGTGCCACCTGGGTCCTTTTCATCACGTGCTATA
AAAATAATTATAATTTAAATTTTTTAATATAAATATATAAATTAAAAATAGAAAGTAAAAAAAGAAATTA
AAGAAAAAATAGTTTTTGTTTTCCGAAGATGTAAAAGACTCTAGGGGGATCGCCAACAAATACTACCTTT
TATCTTGCTCTTCCTGCTCTCAGGTATTAATGCCGAATTGTTTCATCTTGTCTGTGTAGAAGACCACACA
CGAAAATCCTGTGATTTTACATTTTACTTATCGTTAATCGAATGTATATCTATTTAATCTGCTTTTCTTG
TCTAATAAATATATATGTAAAGTACGCTTTTTGTTGAAATTTTTTAAACCTTTGTTTATTTTTTTTTCTT
CATTCCGTAACTCTTCTACCTTCTTTATTTACTTTCTAAAATCCAAATACAAAACATAAAAATAAATAAA
CACAGAGTAAATTCCCAAATTATTCCATCATTAAAAGATACGAGGCGCGTGTAAGTTACAGGCAAGCGAT
CCGTCTAAGAAACCATTATTATCATGACATTAACCTATAAAAATAGGCGTATCACGAGGCCCTTTCGTC
Features (pLannotate 1.2.2; 29 found; start..end, strand, type, name):
      5..39      +  CDS            rop (fragment): Rop protein, which maintains plasmids at low copy number; rop
    144..193     +  misc_feature   bom (fragment): basis of mobility region from pBR322
    201..416     +  promoter       URA3 promoter: S. cerevisiae URA3
    417..1220    +  CDS            URA3: orotidine-5'-phosphate decarboxylase, required for uracil biosynthesis; S. cerevisiae URA3; yeast auxotrophic marker, counterselectable with 5-fluoroorotic acid (5-FOA)
   1299..1350    +  misc_feature   bom (fragment): basis of mobility region from pBR322
   1378..1806    -  rep_origin     f1 ori (sequence partly withheld): f1 bacteriophage origin of replication; arrow indicates direction of (+) strand synthesis
   1810..1965    -  CDS            lacZα (fragment): LacZα fragment of β-galactosidase; lacZ fragment
   1973..1991    +  promoter       T7 promoter: promoter for bacteriophage T7 RNA polymerase
   2007..2600    -  CDS            EAF6 (fragment): EAF6_CANAL - Protein inferred from homology: Swiss-Prot protein existence level 3. Component of the NuA4 histone acetyltransferase complex which is involved in transcriptional activation of selected genes principally by acetylation of nucleosomal histone H4 and H2A. The NuA4 complex is also involved in DNA repair (By similarity). From Candida albicans (strain SC5314 / ATCC MYA-2876) (Yeast).
   3588..3993    +  promoter       TEF1 promoter: S. cerevisiae TEF1; promoter for EF-1α
   4013..8116    +  CDS            cas9: CAS9_STRP1 - Also known as csn1 From Streptococcus pyogenes serotype M1.
   8198..8263    +  CDS            3xFLAG: three tandem FLAG® epitope tags, followed by an enterokinase cleavage site
   8328..8493    +  terminator     CYC1 terminator (fragment): S. cerevisiae CYC1; transcription terminator for CYC1
   8520..8717    -  terminator     TEF terminator: Ashbya gossypii TEF terminator
   8735..9304    -  CDS            sta: STA_STRLA - Experimental evidence at protein level: Swiss-Prot protein existence level 1. Involved in resistance to streptothricin, a broad-spectrum antibiotic produced by streptomycetes. Detoxifies streptothricin via acetylation of the beta amino group of the first beta-lysyl moiety of streptothricin. From Streptomyces lavendulae.
   9318..9661    -  promoter       TEF promoter: Ashbya gossypii TEF promoter
   9709..9977    +  promoter       SNR52 promoter: promoter for the S. cerevisiae small nucleolar RNA gene SNR52
   9997..10072   +  misc_RNA       gRNA scaffold: guide RNA scaffold for the Streptococcus pyogenes CRISPR/Cas9 system
  10400..11761   -  CDS            BNA5: KYNU_YEAST - Experimental evidence at protein level: Swiss-Prot protein existence level 1. Catalyzes the cleavage of L-kynurenine (L-Kyn) and L-3- hydroxykynurenine (L-3OHKyn) into anthranilic acid (AA) and 3- hydroxyanthranilic acid (3-OHAA), respectively. From Saccharomyces cerevisiae (strain ATCC 204508 / S288c) (Baker's yeast).
  12048..12161   +  CDS            APS3 (fragment): AP3S_YEAST - Also known as YKS7. Experimental evidence at protein level: Swiss-Prot protein existence level 1. Part of the AP-3 complex, an adaptor-related complex which is not clathrin-associated. The complex is associated with the Golgi region as well as more peripheral structures. It facilitates the budding of vesicles from the Golgi membrane and may be directly involved in trafficking to the vacuole. Required for the transport via the ALP pathway, which directs the transport of the cargo proteins PHO8 and VAM3 to the vacuole. From Saccharomyces cerevisiae (strain ATCC 204508 / S288c) (Bake
  12192..12210   -  promoter       T3 promoter: promoter for bacteriophage T3 RNA polymerase
  12253..12275   -  protein_bind   lac operator (fragment): The lac repressor binds to the lac operator to inhibit transcription in E. coli. This inhibition can be relieved by adding lactose or isopropyl-β-D-thiogalactopyranoside (IPTG). lac repressor encoded by lacI
  12279..12309   -  promoter       lac promoter: promoter for the E. coli lac operon
  12324..12345   -  protein_bind   CAP binding site: CAP binding activates transcription in the presence of cAMP. E. coli catabolite activator protein
  12358..12450   -  CDS            lacI (fragment): lac repressor; lacI; The lac repressor binds to the lac operator to inhibit transcription in E. coli. This inhibition can be relieved by adding lactose or isopropyl-β-D-thiogalactopyranoside (IPTG).
  12633..13221   -  rep_origin     ori: high-copy-number ColE1/pMB1/pBR322/pUC origin of replication
  13392..14252   -  CDS            AmpR: β-lactamase; bla; confers resistance to ampicillin, carbenicillin, and related antibiotics
  14253..14357   -  promoter       AmpR promoter: bla
  14394..14897   +  misc_feature   CEN/ARS: S. cerevisiae CEN6 centromere fused to an autonomously replicating sequence
