[The description below was written by a language model from this plasmid's Addgene catalogue record and pLannotate feature annotations shown in this document.]
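Description:
pV1382 is a single-plasmid ("Solo") CRISPR vector for genome editing in Saccharomyces cerevisiae and Candida glabrata, built by Gibson assembly on the pRS416 yeast shuttle backbone. In E. coli it replicates from a high-copy ColE1/pUC-type origin and is selected with ampicillin (AmpR). An f1 origin and remnants of the lacZα/lac promoter region, flanked by T7 and T3 promoters, are carried over from the backbone. In yeast the CEN6/ARS element provides stable, low-copy episomal maintenance. Two yeast markers are present. URA3, under its own promoter, can be counterselected with 5-FOA, which would allow the plasmid to be cured after editing. A nourseothricin (clonNAT) resistance cassette places a streptothricin acetyltransferase gene between the Ashbya gossypii TEF promoter and terminator, permitting selection in prototrophic strains.

The payload combines both CRISPR components on one molecule. A Streptococcus pyogenes Cas9 coding sequence, recorded as CaCas9, is driven by the S. cerevisiae TEF1 promoter, followed by a 3xFLAG epitope and terminated by a CYC1 terminator fragment. Guide expression uses the S. cerevisiae SNR52 promoter upstream of the S. pyogenes gRNA scaffold. Per the record, the guide position holds a BsmBI stuffer, which presumably is replaced with a target-specific protospacer.

The annotation also detects several genomic segments whose roles the record does not explain: a fragment matching Candida albicans EAF6, the full S. cerevisiae BNA5 coding sequence, and a fragment of APS3. About 1 kb between the EAF6 fragment and the TEF1 promoter is unannotated.
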