Addgene plasmid #111436: pV1382
Purpose: S. cerevisiae and C. glabrata Solo CRISPR vector, marked with URA3 and NatR
Depositing lab: Gerald Fink. Depositing organization: Whitehead Institute for Biomedical Research. Publication: New CRISPR Mutagenesis Strategies Reveal Variation in Repair Mechanisms among Fungi. Vyas VK, Bushkin GG, Bernstein DA, Getz MA, Sewastianik M, Barrasa MI, Bartel DP, Fink GR. mSphere. 2018 Apr 25;3(2). pii: 3/2/e00154-18. doi: 10.1128/mSphere.00154-18. Print 2018 Apr 25. PubMed 29695624.
Backbone
  Vector backbone: pRS416
  Backbone manufacturer: RS Sikorski
  Vector type: Yeast Expression, CRISPR
  Selectable markers: URA3 ; clonNAT
Growth in bacteria
  Bacterial resistance: Ampicillin, 100 μg/mL
  Growth temperature: 37°C
  Growth strain: DH5alpha
  Copy number: High Copy
Gene/Insert
  Gene/Insert name: CaCas9/sgRNA-BsmBI stuffer
  gRNA/shRNA sequence: sgRNA-BsmBI stuffer
  Species: Synthetic
  Cloning method: Gibson Cloning
Terms and licenses: Academic/Nonprofit Terms; Industry Terms: Not Available to Industry
How to cite: pV1382 was a gift from Gerald Fink (Addgene plasmid # 111436 ; http://n2t.net/addgene:111436 ; RRID:Addgene_111436)
